>Addgene plasmid #234171 | pAIP4_5GUQ | addgene full sequence | sequence record 464137 | Addgene NGS Result
[90 nt withheld, positions 1-90]
CCCATTCGCCAATCCGGATATAGTTCCTCCTTTCAGCAAAAAACCCCTCAAGACCCGTTTAGAGGCCCCA
AGGGGTTATGCTAGTTATTGCTCAGCGGTGGCAGCAGCCAACTCAGCTTCCTTTCGGGCTTTGTTAGCAG
CCGGATCTCAGTGGTGGTGGTGGTGGTGCTCGAGTCATTACGAACCCTCAACCTGAGAGGTCAGGCTAAC
CAGTTTCTGCGTTTCCTCTTTGCGCAGCCAGGTTAAGGACTGTGGCGGTTGAAAGTTTGCTCTGATCTCC
TTAAGTTGATCCAGGTTGATAGGGCGGATCGGCTGGTGATCACGGAGCAAGAAAGCGGTCGCCTTTTCAG
TACCTTCGAAGTAGTCACGATATTGCTGTTCCGACAAGAAGGCTTCACGGCCGTAGCGGCTCCACAGGGT
ATTCACGTCACCTTGGACAATCGCCTCCAGGTAGGCAAAGCCAATCACGCTTTTTACCGGACGCGTAGCA
TAAATCCAGATACGCGCGCTCAGTGCCGGCAGCGGAATACGACGGCGGAACTCAACGGTCTTTTTACCGG
ACACGATCGCCTTCGCAAACTCCGGCCATAGTGATATTACAGCTTCTTTCCTATCTCCAGAGCCGCCAAT
CTGTTCACGGTGGGCTTCAATGATGTCGTTGTCTTCCATGTCCAGGTCTTCCGGCGCTTGATCTGCCTGG
ATGCGAATACCGTCATACAGGAAACGCAGGCTATCCATTTCCTTGCCCTGACGTTTGGCAAACGCTTCCA
TCAGGCGACGCAGCGGCGTGGTCTTTTTGATCTTAAAGAAAATTTCAGAGCTGCCGTCACTAACTTTCAG
GTTAATATGGGTTTCCGGTTTCACTTCCGGCTTGACTTCCGGCTTTGCTTCTTGGTTGACTTCCGAATCT
TGCAGGCTACCGTGGTGATGGTGATGGTGATGATGGTGATGAATCTTCGCCATCATATGTATATCTCCTT
CTTAAAGTTAAACAAAATTATTTCTAGAGGGGAATTGTTATCCGCTCACAATTCCCCTATAGTGAGTCGT
ATTAATTTCGCGGGATCGAGATCGATCTCGATCCTCTACGCCGGACGCATCGTGGCCGGCATCACCGGCG
CCACAGGTGCGGTTGCTGGCGCCTATATCGCCGACATCACCGATGGGGAAGATCGGGCTCGCCACTTCGG
GCTCATGAGCGCTTGTTTCGGCGTGGGTATGGTGGCAGGCCCCGTGGCCGGGGGACTGTTGGGCGCCATC
TCCTTGCATGCACCATTCCTTGCGGCGGCGGTGCTCAACGGCCTCAACCTACTACTGGGCTGCTTCCTAA
TGCAGGAGTCGCATAAGGGAGAGCGTCGAGATCCCGGACACCATCGAATGGCGCAAAACCTTTCGCGGTA
TGGCATGATAGCGCCCGGAAGAGAGTCAATTCAGGGTGGTGAATGTGAAACCAGTAACGTTATACGATGT
CGCAGAGTATGCCGGTGTCTCTTATCAGACCGTTTCCCGCGTGGTGAACCAGGCCAGCCACGTTTCTGCG
AAAACGCGGGAAAAAGTGGAAGCGGCGATGGCGGAGCTGAATTACATTCCCAACCGCGTGGCACAACAAC
TGGCGGGCAAACAGTCGTTGCTGATTGGCGTTGCCACCTCCAGTCTGGCCCTGCACGCGCCGTCGCAAAT
TGTCGCGGCGATTAAATCTCGCGCCGATCAACTGGGTGCCAGCGTGGTGGTGTCGATGGTAGAACGAAGC
GGCGTCGAAGCCTGTAAAGCGGCGGTGCACAATCTTCTCGCGCAACGCGTCAGTGGGCTGATCATTAACT
ATCCGCTGGATGACCAGGATGCCATTGCTGTGGAAGCTGCCTGCACTAATGTTCCGGCGTTATTTCTTGA
TGTCTCTGACCAGACACCCATCAACAGTATTATTTTCTCCCATGAAGACGGTACGCGACTGGGCGTGGAG
CATCTGGTCGCATTGGGTCACCAGCAAATCGCGCTGTTAGCGGGCCCATTAAGTTCTGTCTCGGCGCGTC
TGCGTCTGGCTGGCTGGCATAAATATCTCACTCGCAATCAAATTCAGCCGATAGCGGAACGGGAAGGCGA
CTGGAGTGCCATGTCCGGTTTTCAACAAACCATGCAAATGCTGAATGAGGGCATCGTTCCCACTGCGATG
CTGGTTGCCAACGATCAGATGGCGCTGGGCGCAATGCGCGCCATTACCGAGTCCGGGCTGCGCGTTGGTG
CGGACATCTCGGTAGTGGGATACGACGATACCGAAGACAGCTCATGTTATATCCCGCCGTTAACCACCAT
CAAACAGGATTTTCGCCTGCTGGGGCAAACCAGCGTGGACCGCTTGCTGCAACTCTCTCAGGGCCAGGCG
GTGAAGGGCAATCAGCTGTTGCCCGTCTCACTGGTGAAAAGAAAAACCACCCTGGCGCCCAATACGCAAA
CCGCCTCTCCCCGCGCGTTGGCCGATTCATTAATGCAGCTGGCACGACAGGTTTCCCGACTGGAAAGCGG
GCAGTGAGCGCAACGCAATTAATGTAAGTTAGCTCACTCATTAGGCACCGGGATCTCGACCGATGCCCTT
GAGAGCCTTCAACCCAGTCAGCTCCTTCCGGTGGGCGCGGGGCATGACTATCGTCGCCGCACTTATGACT
GTCTTCTTTATCATGCAACTCGTAGGACAGGTGCCGGCAGCGCTCTGGGTCATTTTCGGCGAGGACCGCT
TTCGCTGGAGCGCGACGATGATCGGCCTGTCGCTTGCGGTATTCGGAATCTTGCACGCCCTCGCTCAAGC
CTTCGTCACTGGTCCCGCCACCAAACGTTTCGGCGAGAAGCAGGCCATTATCGCCGGCATGGCGGCCCCA
CGGGTGCGCATGATCGTGCTCCTGTCGTTGAGGACCCGGCTAGGCTGGCGGGGTTGCCTTACTGGTTAGC
AGAATGAATCACCGATACGCGAGCGAACGTGAAGCGACTGCTGCTGCAAAACGTCTGCGACCTGAGCAAC
AACATGAATGGTCTTCGGTTTCCGTGTTTCGTAAAGTCTGGAAACGCGGAAGTCAGCGCCCTGCACCATT
ATGTTCCGGATCTGCATCGCAGGATGCTGCTGGCTACCCTGTGGAACACCTACATCTGTATTAACGAAGC
GCTGGCATTGACCCTGAGTGATTTTTCTCTGGTCCCGCCGCATCCATACCGCCAGTTGTTTACCCTCACA
ACGTTCCAGTAACCGGGCATGTTCATCATCAGTAACCCGTATCGTGAGCATCCTCTCTCGTTTCATCGGT
ATCATTACCCCCATGAACAGAAATCCCCCTTACACGGAGGCATCAGTGACCAAACAGGAAAAAACCGCCC
TTAACATGGCCCGCTTTATCAGAAGCCAGACATTAACGCTTCTGGAGAAACTCAACGAGCTGGACGCGGA
TGAACAGGCAGACATCTGTGAATCGCTTCACGACCACGCTGATGAGCTTTACCGCAGCTGCCTCGCGCGT
TTCGGTGATGACGGTGAAAACCTCTGACACATGCAGCTCCCGGAGACGGTCACAGCTTGTCTGTAAGCGG
ATGCCGGGAGCAGACAAGCCCGTCAGGGCGCGTCAGCGGGTGTTGGCGGGTGTCGGGGCGCAGCCATGAC
CCAGTCACGTAGCGATAGCGGAGTGTATACTGGCTTAACTATGCGGCATCAGAGCAGATTGTACTGAGAG
TGCACCATTGCGGTGTGAAATACCGCACAGATGCGTAAGGAGAAAATACCGCATCAGGCGCTCTTCCGCT
TCCTCGCTCACTGACTCGCTGCGCTCGGTCGTTCGGCTGCGGCGAGCGGTATCAGCTCACTCAAAGGCGG
TAATACGGTTATCCACAGAATCAGGGGATAACGCAGGAAAGAACATGTGAGCAAAAGGCCAGCAAAAGGC
CAGGAACCGTAAAAAGGCCGCGTTGCTGGCGTTTTTCCATAGGCTCCGCCCCCCTGACGAGCATCACAAA
AATCGACGCTCAAGTCAGAGGTGGCGAAACCCGACAGGACTATAAAGATACCAGGCGTTTCCCCCTGGAA
GCTCCCTCGTGCGCTCTCCTGTTCCGACCCTGCCGCTTACCGGATACCTGTCCGCCTTTCTCCCTTCGGG
AAGCGTGGCGCTTTCTCATAGCTCACGCTGTAGGTATCTCAGTTCGGTGTAGGTCGTTCGCTCCAAGCTG
GGCTGTGTGCACGAACCCCCCGTTCAGCCCGACCGCTGCGCCTTATCCGGTAACTATCGTCTTGAGTCCA
ACCCGGTAAGACACGACTTATCGCCACTGGCAGCAGCCACTGGTAACAGGATTAGCAGAGCGAGGTATGT
AGGCGGTGCTACAGAGTTCTTGAAGTGGTGGCCTAACTACGGCTACACTAGAAGGACAGTATTTGGTATC
TGCGCTCTGCTGAAGCCAGTTACCTTCGGAAAAAGAGTTGGTAGCTCTTGATCCGGCAAACAAACCACCG
CTGGTAGCGGTGGTTTTTTTGTTTGCAAGCAGCAGATTACGCGCAGAAAAAAAGGATCTCAAGAAGATCC
TTTGATCTTTTCTACGGGGTCTGACGCTCAGTGGAACGAAAACTCACGTTAAGGGATTTTGGTCATGAAC
AATAAAACTGTCTGCTTACATAAACAGTAATACAAGGGGTGTTATGAGCCATATTCAACGGGAAACGTCT
TGCTCTAGGCCGCGATTAAATTCCAACATGGATGCTGATTTATATGGGTATAAATGGGCTCGCGATAATG
TCGGGCAATCAGGTGCGACAATCTATCGATTGTATGGGAAGCCCGATGCGCCAGAGTTGTTTCTGAAACA
TGGCAAAGGTAGCGTTGCCAATGATGTTACAGATGAGATGGTCAGACTAAACTGGCTGACGGAATTTATG
CCTCTTCCGACCATCAAGCATTTTATCCGTACTCCTGATGATGCATGGTTACTCACCACTGCGATCCCCG
GGAAAACAGCATTCCAGGTATTAGAAGAATATCCTGATTCAGGTGAAAATATTGTTGATGCGCTGGCAGT
GTTCCTGCGCCGGTTGCATTCGATTCCTGTTTGTAATTGTCCTTTTAACAGCGATCGCGTATTTCGTCTC
GCTCAGGCGCAATCACGAATGAATAACGGTTTGGTTGATGCGAGTGATTTTGATGACGAGCGTAATGGCT
GGCCTGTTGAACAAGTCTGGAAAGAAATGCATAAACTTTTGCCATTCTCACCGGATTCAGTCGTCACTCA
TGGTGATTTCTCACTTGATAACCTTATTTTTGACGAGGGGAAATTAATAGGTTGTATTGATGTTGGACGA
GTCGGAATCGCAGACCGATACCAGGATCTTGCCATCCTATGGAACTGCCTCGGTGAGTTTTCTCCTTCAT
TACAGAAACGGCTTTTTCAAAAATATGGTATTGATAATCCTGATATGAATAAATTGCAGTTTCATTTGAT
GCTCGATGAGTTTTTCTAAGAATTAATTCATGAGCGGATACATATTTGAATGTATTTAGAAAAATAAACA
AATAGGGGTTCCGCGCACATTTCCCCGAAAAGTGCCACCTAAATTGTAAGCGTTAATATTTTGTTAAAAT
TCGCGTTAAATTTTTGTTAAATCAGCTCATTTTTTAACCAATAGGCCGAAATCGGCAAAATCCCTTATAA
ATCAAAAGAATAGACCGAGATAGGGT
[37 nt withheld, positions 5787-5823]
AAAGAACGTGGACTCCAACGTCAAAGG
[49 nt withheld, positions 5851-5899]
T
[91 nt withheld, positions 5901-5991]
G
[34 nt withheld, positions 5993-6026]
Features (pLannotate 1.2.2; 21 found; start..end, strand, type, name):
    127..174     -  terminator     T7 terminator: transcription terminator for bacteriophage T7 RNA polymerase
    182..231     -  CDS            SET1 (fragment): solubility-enhancement tag derived from T7 phage gene 10B
    241..258     -  CDS            9xHis (fragment): 9xHis affinity tag
    277..705     -  CDS            ASCHD_ZYMMA: Experimental evidence at protein level: Swiss-Prot protein existence level 1. Shows sequence-specific endoribonuclease activity towards single-stranded RNA (ssRNA), with a preference for the bond between pyrimidine and adenine nucleotides. May also have 5'-exonuclease activity. From Zymomonas mobilis subsp. mobilis (strain ATCC 10988 / DSM 424 / LMG 404 / NCIMB 8938 / NRRL B-806 / ZM1).
    709..1005    -  CDS            SMT3: SMT3_YEAST - Experimental evidence at protein level: Swiss-Prot protein existence level 1. Not known; suppressor of MIF2 mutations. From Saccharomyces cerevisiae (strain ATCC 204508 / S288c) (Baker's yeast).
   1013..1032    -  CDS            7xHis (fragment): 6xHis affinity tag
   1064..1086    -  RBS            RBS: efficient ribosome binding site from bacteriophage T7 gene 10 (Olins and Rangwala, 1989)
   1101..1125    -  protein_bind   lac operator: The lac repressor binds to the lac operator to inhibit transcription in E. coli. This inhibition can be relieved by adding lactose or isopropyl-β-D-thiogalactopyranoside (IPTG). lac repressor encoded by lacI
   1126..1144    -  promoter       T7 promoter: promoter for bacteriophage T7 RNA polymerase
   1170..1449    +  CDS            TcR (fragment): tetracycline efflux protein; tet; confers resistance to tetracycline
   1457..1534    +  promoter       lacI promoter: lacI
   1535..2617    +  CDS            lacI: lac repressor; lacI; The lac repressor binds to the lac operator to inhibit transcription in E. coli. This inhibition can be relieved by adding lactose or isopropyl-β-D-thiogalactopyranoside (IPTG).
   2630..2651    +  protein_bind   CAP binding site: CAP binding activates transcription in the presence of cAMP. E. coli catabolite activator protein
   2666..2957    +  CDS            TcR (fragment): tetracycline efflux protein; tet; confers resistance to tetracycline
   3029..3409    -  CDS            YPB1_ECOLX: Protein predicted: Swiss-Prot protein existence level 4. From Escherichia coli.
   3426..3617    +  CDS            rop: Rop protein, which maintains plasmids at low copy number; rop
   3719..3858    +  misc_feature   bom: basis of mobility region from pBR322
   4044..4632    -  rep_origin     ori: high-copy-number ColE1/pMB1/pBR322/pUC origin of replication
   4754..5569    +  CDS            KanR: aminoglycoside phosphotransferase; aph(3')-Ia; confers resistance to kanamycin in bacteria or G418 (Geneticin®) in eukaryotes
   5578..5635    -  promoter       AmpR promoter (fragment): bla
   5688..90      -  rep_origin     f1 ori (across the origin) (sequence partly withheld): f1 bacteriophage origin of replication; arrow indicates direction of (+) strand synthesis
