[The description below was written by a language model from this plasmid's Addgene catalogue record and pLannotate feature annotations shown in this document.]
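Description:
pAIP4_5GUQ is a bacterial expression plasmid built on a pET29b backbone for heterologous production of an ASCH domain-containing ribonuclease in Escherichia coli. It replicates from a ColE1/pMB1-type origin and is selected with kanamycin through the aph(3')-Ia gene. The backbone also retains the rop gene and bom region typical of pBR322-derived pET vectors, although the catalogue lists the plasmid as high copy. An f1 origin is present as well, along with short tetracycline-resistance gene fragments that are non-functional backbone remnants.

The 429 bp insert encodes ZmASCH from Zymomonas mobilis subsp. mobilis ATCC 10988, annotated as a sequence-specific endoribonuclease acting on single-stranded RNA, and named here after its structure identifier 5GUQ. It was made from synthetic DNA and inserted by Golden Gate assembly, with the flanking BsaI sites destroyed in the process. Transcription is driven by a T7 promoter paired with a lac operator. The plasmid-borne lacI gene supplies repressor, so expression is IPTG-inducible in hosts that provide T7 RNA polymerase. A T7 gene 10 ribosome binding site and a T7 terminator complete the cassette.

The protein is made as an N-terminal fusion to a polyhistidine tag (10xHis per the catalogue) followed by yeast Smt3 (SUMO). This arrangement allows metal-affinity capture and release of the target by a SUMO-specific protease, consistent with the associated work on high-throughput purification by protease elution. The feature table also detects a His-tag fragment and a fragment of the SET1 solubility tag downstream of the insert. The record does not say whether these are in frame and translated.
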