Addgene plasmid #234171: pAIP4_5GUQ
Purpose: Heterologous protein expression of ASCH domain-containing ribonuclease in Escherichia coli
Depositing lab: Christopher Bahl. Depositing organization: AI Proteins. Publication: Facile, high-throughput protein purification enabled by high-efficiency protease elution. Cárcamo Noriega EN, Truebridge IS, Teets FD 3rd, Bowman JW 3rd, Rodriguez N, Howard TA, Bahl CD. Protein Sci. 2026 Sep;35(9):e70746. doi: 10.1002/pro.70746. PubMed 42555168.
Backbone
  Vector backbone: pET29b
  Backbone size w/o insert (bp): 5679
  Vector type: Bacterial Expression
Growth in bacteria
  Bacterial resistance: Kanamycin, 50 μg/mL
  Growth temperature: 37°C
  Growth strain: DH10B
  Copy number: High Copy
Gene/Insert
  Gene/Insert name: 5GUQ (alt names: ASCHD_ZYMMA; ASCH domain-containing ribonuclease (ZmASCH) (EC 3.1.-.-))
  Species: Zymomonas mobilis subsp. mobilis ATCC 10988
  Insert size (bp): 429
  Promoter: T7
  Tag / fusion protein: 10x HisTag-Smt3 (N terminal on backbone)
  Cloning method: Golden Gate
  Sequencing primers: 5′ T7-promoter; 3′ T7-Term
Resource information
  A portion of this plasmid was derived from a plasmid made by: Synthetic DNA
Terms and licenses: Academic/Nonprofit Terms; Industry Terms
Depositor comments: 5' cloning site: BsaI (destroyed), 3' cloning site: BsaI (destroyed)
How to cite: pAIP4_5GUQ was a gift from Christopher Bahl (Addgene plasmid # 234171 ; http://n2t.net/addgene:234171 ; RRID:Addgene_234171)
